>Addgene plasmid #143326 | TFORF1849 | addgene full sequence | sequence record 385807 | Addgene NGS Result
TGTAGTCTTATGCAATACTCTTGTAGTCTTGCAACATGGTAACGATGAGTTAGCAACATGCCTTACAAGG
AGAGAAAAAGCACCGTGCATGCCGATTGGTGGAAGTAAGGTGGTACGATCGTGCCTTATTAGGAAGGCAA
CAGACGGGTCTGACATGGATTGGACGAACCACTGAATTGCCGCATTGCAGAGATATTGTATTTAAGTGCC
TAGCTCGATACATAAACGGGTCTCTCTGGTTAGACCAGATCTGAGCCTGGGAGCTCTCTGGCTAACTAGG
GAACCCACTGCTTAAGCCTCAATAAAGCTTGCCTTGAGTGCTTCAAGTAGTGTGTGCCCGTCTGTTGTGT
GACTCTGGTAACTAGAGATCCCTCAGACCCTTTTAGTCAGTGTGGAAAATCTCTAGCAGTGGCGCCCGAA
CAGGGACTTGAAAGCGAAAGGGAAACCAGAGGAGCTCTCTCGACGCAGGACTCGGCTTGCTGAAGCGCGC
ACGGCAAGAGGCGAGGGGCGGCGACTGGTGAGTACGCCAAAAATTTTGACTAGCGGAGGCTAGAAGGAGA
GAGATGGGTGCGAGAGCGTCAGTATTAAGCGGGGGAGAATTAGATCGCGATGGGAAAAAATTCGGTTAAG
GCCAGGGGGAAAGAAAAAATATAAATTAAAACATATAGTATGGGCAAGCAGGGAGCTAGAACGATTCGCA
GTTAATCCTGGCCTGTTAGAAACATCAGAAGGCTGTAGACAAATACTGGGACAGCTACAACCATCCCTTC
AGACAGGATCAGAAGAACTTAGATCATTATATAATACAGTAGCAACCCTCTATTGTGTGCATCAAAGGAT
AGAGATAAAAGACACCAAGGAAGCTTTAGACAAGATAGAGGAAGAGCAAAACAAAAGTAAGACCACCGCA
CAGCAAGCGGCCGCTGATCTTCAGACCTGGAGGAGGAGATATGAGGGACAATTGGAGAAGTGAATTATAT
AAATATAAAGTAGTAAAAATTGAACCATTAGGAGTAGCACCCACCAAGGCAAAGAGAAGAGTGGTGCAGA
GAGAAAAAAGAGCAGTGGGAATAGGAGCTTTGTTCCTTGGGTTCTTGGGAGCAGCAGGAAGCACTATGGG
CGCAGCGTCAATGACGCTGACGGTACAGGCCAGACAATTATTGTCTGGTATAGTGCAGCAGCAGAACAAT
TTGCTGAGGGCTATTGAGGCGCAACAGCATCTGTTGCAACTCACAGTCTGGGGCATCAAGCAGCTCCAGG
CAAGAATCCTGGCTGTGGAAAGATACCTAAAGGATCAACAGCTCCTGGGGATTTGGGGTTGCTCTGGAAA
ACTCATTTGCACCACTGCTGTGCCTTGGAATGCTAGTTGGAGTAATAAATCTCTGGAACAGATTTGGAAT
CACACGACCTGGATGGAGTGGGACAGAGAAATTAACAATTACACAAGCTTAATACACTCCTTAATTGAAG
AATCGCAAAACCAGCAAGAAAAGAATGAACAAGAATTATTGGAATTAGATAAATGGGCAAGTTTGTGGAA
TTGGTTTAACATAACAAATTGGCTGTGGTATATAAAATTATTCATAATGATAGTAGGAGGCTTGGTAGGT
TTAAGAATAGTTTTTGCTGTACTTTCTATAGTGAATAGAGTTAGGCAGGGATATTCACCATTATCGTTTC
AGACCCACCTCCCAACCCCGAGGGGACCCATGCATTGCATCTCAATTAGTCAGCAACCAGGTGTGGAAAG
TCCCCAGGCTCCCCAGCAGGCAGAAGTATGCAAAGCATGCGTCTCAATTAGTCAGCAACCATAGTCCCGC
CCCTAACTCCGCCCATCCCGCCCCTAACTCCGCCCAGTTCCGCCCATTCTCCGCCCCATGGCTGACTAAT
TTTTTTTATTTATGCAGAGGCCGAGGCCGCCTCGGCCTCTGAGCTATTCCAGAAGTAGTGAGGAGGCTTT
TTTGGAGGCCTAGGCTTTTGCAAAAAGCTTTCTAGAGGTACCACCGGAGCTTACCATGACCGAGTACAAG
CCCACGGTGCGCCTCGCCACCCGCGACGACGTCCCCAGGGCCGTACGCACCCTCGCCGCCGCGTTCGCCG
ACTACCCCGCCACGCGCCACACCGTCGATCCGGACCGCCACATCGAGCGGGTCACCGAGCTGCAAGAACT
CTTCCTCACGCGCGTCGGGCTCGACATCGGCAAGGTGTGGGTCGCGGACGACGGCGCCGCCGTGGCGGTC
TGGACCACGCCGGAGAGCGTCGAAGCGGGGGCGGTGTTCGCCGAGATCGGCCCGCGCATGGCCGAGTTGA
GCGGTTCCCGGCTGGCCGCGCAGCAACAGATGGAAGGCCTCCTGGCGCCGCACCGGCCCAAGGAGCCCGC
GTGGTTCCTGGCCACCGTCGGCGTCTCGCCCGACCACCAGGGCAAGGGTCTGGGCAGCGCCGTCGTGCTC
CCCGGAGTGGAGGCGGCCGAGCGCGCCGGGGTGCCCGCCTTCCTGGAGACCTCCGCGCCCCGCAACCTCC
CCTTCTACGAGCGGCTCGGCTTCACCGTCACCGCCGACGTCGAGGTGCCCGAAGGACCGCGCACCTGGTG
CATGACCCGCAAGCCCGGTGCCAGTTAACGAATTCTAGATCTTGAGACAAATGGCAGTATTCATCCACAA
TTTTAAAAGAAAAGGGGGGATTGGGGGGTACAGTGCAGGGGAAAGAATAGTAGACATAATAGCAACAGAC
ATACAAACTAAAGAATTACAAAAACAAATTACAAAAATTCAAAATTTTCGGGTTTATTACAGGGACAGCA
GAGATCCACTTTGGCGCCGGCTCGAGGCCTGCAGGTGCAAAGATGGATAAAGTTTTAAACAGAGAGGAAT
CTTTGCAGCTAATGGACCTTCTAGGTCTTGAAAGGAGTGGGAATTGGCTCCGGTGCCCGTCAGTGGGCAG
AGCGCACATCGCCCACAGTCCCCGAGAAGTTGGGGGGAGGGGTCGGCAATTGAACCGGTGCCTAGAGAAG
GTGGCGCGGGGTAAACTGGGAAAGTGATGTCGTGTACTGGCTCCGCCTTTTTCCCGAGGGTGGGGGAGAA
CCGTATATAAGTGCAGTAGTCGCCGTGAACGTTCTTTTTCGCAACGGGTTTGCCGCCAGAACACAGGTAA
GTGCCGTGTGTGGTTCCCGCGGGCCTGGCCTCTTTACGGGTTATGGCCCTTGCGTGCCTTGAATTACTTC
CACCTGGCTGCAGTACGTGATTCTTGATCCCGAGCTTCGGGTTGGAAGTGGGTGGGAGAGTTCGAGGCCT
TGCGCTTAAGGAGCCCCTTCGCCTCGTGCTTGAGTTGAGGCCTGGCCTGGGCGCTGGGGCCGCCGCGTGC
GAATCTGGTGGCACCTTCGCGCCTGTCTCGCTGCTTTCGATAAGTCTCTAGCCATTTAAAATTTTTGATG
ACCTGCTGCGACGCTTTTTTTCTGGCAAGATAGTCTTGTAAATGCGGGCCAAGATCTGCACACTGGTATT
TCGGTTTTTGGGGCCGCGGGCGGCGACGGGGCCCGTGCGTCCCAGCGCACATGTTCGGCGAGGCGGGGCC
TGCGAGCGCGGCCACCGAGAATCGGACGGGGGTAGTCTCAAGCTGGCCGGCCTGCTCTGGTGCCTGGCCT
CGCGCCGCCGTGTATCGCCCCGCCCTGGGCGGCAAGGCTGGCCCGGTCGGCACCAGTTGCGTGAGCGGAA
AGATGGCCGCTTCCCGGCCCTGCTGCAGGGAGCTCAAAATGGAGGACGCGGCGCTCGGGAGAGCGGGCGG
GTGAGTCACCCACACAAAGGAAAAGGGCCTTTCCGTCCTCAGCCGTCGCTTCATGTGACTCCACGGAGTA
CCGGGCGCCGTCCAGGCACCTCGATTAGTTCTCGAGCTTTTGGAGTACGTCGTCTTTAGGTTGGGGGGAG
GGGTTTTATGCGATGGAGTTTCCCCACACTGAGTGGGTGGAGACTGAAGTTAGGCCAGCTTGGCACTTGA
TGTAATTCTCCTTGGAATTTGCCCTTTTTGAGTTTGGATCTTGGTTCATTCTCAAGCCTCAGACAGTGGT
TCAAAGTTTTTTTCTTCCATTTCAGGTGTCGTGAGGCTAGCACCGCCACCATGAAGGCGGCCGTCGATCT
CAAGCCGACTCTCACCATCATCAAGACGGAAAAAGTCGATCTGGAGCTTTTCCCCTCCCCGGGTAAACTC
GGGGGCCAGGACTCTTTTGAAAGCATAGAGAGCTACGATAGTTGTGATCGCCTCACCCAGTCCTGGAGCA
GCCAGTCATCTTTCAACAGCCTGCAGCGTGTTCCCTCCTATGACAGCTTCGACTCAGAGGACTATCCGGC
TGCCCTGCCCAACCACAAGCCCAAGGGCACCTTCAAGGACTATGTGCGGGACCGTGCTGACCTCAATAAG
GACAAGCCTGTCATTCCTGCTGCTGCCCTAGCTGGCTACACAGGCAGTGGACCAATCCAGCTATGGCAGT
TTCTTCTGGAATTACTCACTGATAAATCCTGTCAGTCTTTTATCAGCTGGACAGGAGATGGCTGGGAATT
CAAACTTTCTGACCCAGATGAGGTGGCCAGGAGATGGGGAAAGAGGAAAAACAAACCTAAGATGAATTAT
GAGAAACTGAGCCGTGGCCTACGCTACTATTACGACAAAAACATCATCCACAAGACAGCGGGGAAACGCT
ACGTGTACCGCTTTGTGTGTGACCTGCAGAGCCTGCTGGGGTACACCCCTGAGGAGCTGCACGCCATGCT
GGACGTCAAGCCAGATGCCGACGAGTAGTAATGAACTAGTCCGTAACTTGAAAGTATTTCGATTTCTTGG
CTTTATATATCTTGTGGAAAGGACGATGAAGGCGATTTAACTGACTCTGAACGCGTTAAGTCGACAATCA
ACCTCTGGATTACAAAATTTGTGAAAGATTGACTGGTATTCTTAACTATGTTGCTCCTTTTACGCTATGT
GGATACGCTGCTTTAATGCCTTTGTATCATGCTATTGCTTCCCGTATGGCTTTCATTTTCTCCTCCTTGT
ATAAATCCTGGTTGCTGTCTCTTTATGAGGAGTTGTGGCCCGTTGTCAGGCAACGTGGCGTGGTGTGCAC
TGTGTTTGCTGACGCAACCCCCACTGGTTGGGGCATTGCCACCACCTGTCAGCTCCTTTCCGGGACTTTC
GCTTTCCCCCTCCCTATTGCCACGGCGGAACTCATCGCCGCCTGCCTTGCCCGCTGCTGGACAGGGGCTC
GGCTGTTGGGCACTGACAATTCCGTGGTGTTGTCGGGGAAATCATCGTCCTTTCCTTGGCTGCTCGCCTG
TGTTGCCACCTGGATTCTGCGCGGGACGTCCTTCTGCTACGTCCCTTCGGCCCTCAATCCAGCGGACCTT
CCTTCCCGCGGCCTGCTGCCGGCTCTGCGGCCTCTTCCGCGTCTTCGCCTTCGCCCTCAGACGAGTCGGA
TCTCCCTTTGGGCCGCCTCCCCGCGTCGACTTTAAGACCAATGACTTACAAGGCAGCTGTAGATCTTAGC
CACTTTTTAAAAGAAAAGGGGGGACTGGAAGGGCTAATTCACTCCCAACGAAGACAAGATCTGCTTTTTG
CTTGTACTGGGTCTCTCTGGTTAGACCAGATCTGAGCCTGGGAGCTCTCTGGCTAACTAGGGAACCCACT
GCTTAAGCCTCAATAAAGCTTGCCTTGAGTGCTTCAAGTAGTGTGTGCCCGTCTGTTGTGTGACTCTGGT
AACTAGAGATCCCTCAGACCCTTTTAGTCAGTGTGGAAAATCTCTAGCAGTACGTATAGTAGTTCATGTC
ATCTTATTATTCAGTATTTATAACTTGCAAAGAAATGAATATCAGAGAGTGAGAGGAACTTGTTTATTGC
AGCTTATAATGGTTACAAATAAAGCAATAGCATCACAAATTTCACAAATAAAGCATTTTTTTCACTGCAT
TCTAGTTGTGGTTTGTCCAAACTCATCAATGTATCTTATCATGTCTGGCTCTAGCTATCCCGCCCCTAAC
TCCGCCCATCCCGCCCCTAACTCCGCCCAGTTCCGCCCATTCTCCGCCCCATGGCTGACTAATTTTTTTT
ATTTATGCAGAGGCCGAGGCCGCCTCGGCCTCTGAGCTATTCCAGAAGTAGTGAGGAGGCTTTTTTGGAG
GCCTAGGGACGTACCCAATTCGCCCTATAGTGAGTCGTATTACGCGCGCTCACTGGCCGTCGTTTTACAA
CGTCGTGACTGGGAAAACCCTGGCGTTACCCAACTTAATCGCCTTGCAGCACATCCCCCTTTCGCCAGCT
GGCGTAATAGCGAAGAGGCCCGCACCGATCGCCCTTCCCAACAGTTGCGCAGCCTGAATGGCGAATGGG
[124 nt withheld, positions 6370-6493]
C
[91 nt withheld, positions 6495-6585]
A
[49 nt withheld, positions 6587-6635]
CCTTTGACGTTGGAGTCCACGTTCTTT
[37 nt withheld, positions 6663-6699]
ACCCTATCTCGGTCTATTCTTTTGATTTATAAGGGATTTTGCCGATTTCGGCCTATTGGTTAAAAAATGA
GCTGATTTAACAAAAATTTAACGCGAATTTTAACAAAATATTAACGCTTACAATTTAGGTGGCACTTTTC
GGGGAAATGTGCGCGGAACCCCTATTTGTTTATTTTTCTAAATACATTCAAATATGTATCCGCTCATGAG
ACAATAACCCTGATAAATGCTTCAATAATATTGAAAAAGGAAGAGTATGAGTATTCAACATTTCCGTGTC
GCCCTTATTCCCTTTTTTGCGGCATTTTGCCTTCCTGTTTTTGCTCACCCAGAAACGCTGGTGAAAGTAA
AAGATGCTGAAGATCAGTTGGGTGCACGAGTGGGTTACATCGAACTGGATCTCAACAGCGGTAAGATCCT
TGAGAGTTTTCGCCCCGAAGAACGTTTTCCAATGATGAGCACTTTTAAAGTTCTGCTATGTGGCGCGGTA
TTATCCCGTATTGACGCCGGGCAAGAGCAACTCGGTCGCCGCATACACTATTCTCAGAATGACTTGGTTG
AGTACTCACCAGTCACAGAAAAGCATCTTACGGATGGCATGACAGTAAGAGAATTATGCAGTGCTGCCAT
AACCATGAGTGATAACACTGCGGCCAACTTACTTCTGACAACGATCGGAGGACCGAAGGAGCTAACCGCT
TTTTTGCACAACATGGGGGATCATGTAACTCGCCTTGATCGTTGGGAACCGGAGCTGAATGAAGCCATAC
CAAACGACGAGCGTGACACCACGATGCCTGTAGCAATGGCAACAACGTTGCGCAAACTATTAACTGGCGA
ACTACTTACTCTAGCTTCCCGGCAACAATTAATAGACTGGATGGAGGCGGATAAAGTTGCAGGACCACTT
CTGCGCTCGGCCCTTCCGGCTGGCTGGTTTATTGCTGATAAATCTGGAGCCGGTGAGCGTGGGTCTCGCG
GTATCATTGCAGCACTGGGGCCAGATGGTAAGCCCTCCCGTATCGTAGTTATCTACACGACGGGGAGTCA
GGCAACTATGGATGAACGAAATAGACAGATCGCTGAGATAGGTGCCTCACTGATTAAGCATTGGTAACTG
TCAGACCAAGTTTACTCATATATACTTTAGATTGATTTAAAACTTCATTTTTAATTTAAAAGGATCTAGG
TGAAGATCCTTTTTGATAATCTCATGACCAAAATCCCTTAACGTGAGTTTTCGTTCCACTGAGCGTCAGA
CCCCGTAGAAAAGATCAAAGGATCTTCTTGAGATCCTTTTTTTCTGCGCGTAATCTGCTGCTTGCAAACA
AAAAAACCACCGCTACCAGCGGTGGTTTGTTTGCCGGATCAAGAGCTACCAACTCTTTTTCCGAAGGTAA
CTGGCTTCAGCAGAGCGCAGATACCAAATACTGTTCTTCTAGTGTAGCCGTAGTTAGGCCACCACTTCAA
GAACTCTGTAGCACCGCCTACATACCTCGCTCTGCTAATCCTGTTACCAGTGGCTGCTGCCAGTGGCGAT
AAGTCGTGTCTTACCGGGTTGGACTCAAGACGATAGTTACCGGATAAGGCGCAGCGGTCGGGCTGAACGG
GGGGTTCGTGCACACAGCCCAGCTTGGAGCGAACGACCTACACCGAACTGAGATACCTACAGCGTGAGCT
ATGAGAAAGCGCCACGCTTCCCGAAGGGAGAAAGGCGGACAGGTATCCGGTAAGCGGCAGGGTCGGAACA
GGAGAGCGCACGAGGGAGCTTCCAGGGGGAAACGCCTGGTATCTTTATAGTCCTGTCGGGTTTCGCCACC
TCTGACTTGAGCGTCGATTTTTGTGATGCTCGTCAGGGGGGCGGAGCCTATGGAAAAACGCCAGCAACGC
GGCCTTTTTACGGTTCCTGGCCTTTTGCTGGCCTTTTGCTCACATGTTCTTTCCTGCGTTATCCCCTGAT
TCTGTGGATAACCGTATTACCGCCTTTGAGTGAGCTGATACCGCTCGCCGCAGCCGAACGACCGAGCGCA
GCGAGTCAGTGAGCGAGGAAGCGGAAGAGCGCCCAATACGCAAACCGCCTCTCCCCGCGCGTTGGCCGAT
TCATTAATGCAGCTGGCACGACAGGTTTCCCGACTGGAAAGCGGGCAGTGAGCGCAACGCAATTAATGTG
AGTTAGCTCACTCATTAGGCACCCCAGGCTTTACACTTTATGCTTCCGGCTCGTATGTTGTGTGGAATTG
TGAGCGGATAACAATTTCACACAGGAAACAGCTATGACCATGATTACGCCAAGCGCGCAATTAACCCTCA
CTAAAGGGAACAAAAGCTGGAGCTGCAAGCTTAA
Features (pLannotate 1.2.2; 32 found; start..end, strand, type, name):
      1..227     +  promoter       RSV promoter: Rous sarcoma virus enhancer/promoter
    228..408     +  LTR            5' LTR (truncated): truncated 5' long terminal repeat (LTR) from HIV-1
    455..580     +  misc_feature   HIV-1 Ψ: packaging signal of human immunodeficiency virus type 1
    564..927     +  CDS            HIV-1 gag (fragment): gag protein from human immunodeficiency virus 1; gag
   1073..1306    +  misc_feature   RRE: The Rev response element (RRE) of HIV-1 allows for Rev-dependent mRNA export from the nucleus to the cytoplasm.
   1683..1709    +  CDS            Rev (fragment): human immunodeficiency virus 1 (HIV-1) Rev protein; rev; enhances nuclear export of unspliced and incompletely spliced viral mRNAs
   1716..1739    +  promoter       SV40 promoter (fragment): SV40 early promoter
   1740..1811    +  promoter       SV40 promoter (fragment): SV40 enhancer and early promoter
   1835..1970    +  rep_origin     SV40 ori: SV40 origin of replication
   2016..2612    +  CDS            PuroR (fragment): puromycin N-acetyltransferase; pac from Streptomyces; confers resistance to puromycin
   2661..2778    +  misc_feature   cPPT/CTS: central polypurine tract and central termination sequence of HIV-1
   2843..2909    +  CDS            small t antigen (fragment): SV40 (simian virus 40) small t antigen
   2916..4094    +  promoter       EF-1α promoter: strong constitutive promoter for human elongation factor EF-1α
   4111..4191    +  CDS            Ets1 (fragment): ETS1_MOUSE - Also known as Ets-1. Experimental evidence at protein level: Swiss-Prot protein existence level 1. Transcription factor. Directly controls the expression of cytokine and chemokine genes in a wide variety of different cellular contexts. May control the differentiation, survival and proliferation of lymphoid cells. May also regulate angiogenesis through regulation of expression of genes controlling endothelial cell migration and invasion (By similarity). From Mus musculus (Mouse).
   4186..4785    +  CDS            ETS1 (fragment): ETS1_HUMAN - Also known as EWSR2. Experimental evidence at protein level: Swiss-Prot protein existence level 1. Transcription factor. Directly controls the expression of cytokine and chemokine genes in a wide variety of different cellular contexts. May control the differentiation, survival and proliferation of lymphoid cells. May also regulate angiogenesis through regulation of expression of genes controlling endothelial cell migration and invasion. From Homo sapiens (Human).
   4801..4854    +  promoter       U6 promoter (fragment): RNA polymerase III promoter for human U6 snRNA
   4896..5484    +  misc_feature   WPRE: woodchuck hepatitis virus posttranscriptional regulatory element
   5535..5554    +  misc_feature   cPPT/CTS (fragment): central polypurine tract and central termination sequence of HIV-1
   5556..5789    +  LTR            3' LTR (ΔU3): self-inactivating 3' long terminal repeat (LTR) from HIV-1
   5867..5988    +  polyA_signal   SV40 poly(A) signal: SV40 polyadenylation signal
   6028..6163    +  rep_origin     SV40 ori: SV40 origin of replication
   6184..6202    -  promoter       T7 promoter: promoter for bacteriophage T7 RNA polymerase
   6210..6365    +  CDS            lacZα (fragment): LacZα fragment of β-galactosidase; lacZ fragment
   6370..6798    +  rep_origin     f1 ori (sequence partly withheld): f1 bacteriophage origin of replication; arrow indicates direction of (+) strand synthesis
   6851..6955    +  promoter       AmpR promoter: bla
   6956..7816    +  CDS            AmpR: β-lactamase; bla; confers resistance to ampicillin, carbenicillin, and related antibiotics
   7987..8575    +  rep_origin     ori: high-copy-number ColE1/pMB1/pBR322/pUC origin of replication
   8758..8850    +  CDS            lacI (fragment): lac repressor; lacI; The lac repressor binds to the lac operator to inhibit transcription in E. coli. This inhibition can be relieved by adding lactose or isopropyl-β-D-thiogalactopyranoside (IPTG).
   8863..8884    +  protein_bind   CAP binding site: CAP binding activates transcription in the presence of cAMP. E. coli catabolite activator protein
   8899..8929    +  promoter       lac promoter: promoter for the E. coli lac operon
   8937..8953    +  protein_bind   lac operator: The lac repressor binds to the lac operator to inhibit transcription in E. coli. This inhibition can be relieved by adding lactose or isopropyl-β-D-thiogalactopyranoside (IPTG). lac repressor encoded by lacI
   8998..9016    +  promoter       T3 promoter: promoter for bacteriophage T3 RNA polymerase
