[The description below was written by a language model from this plasmid's Addgene catalogue record and pLannotate feature annotations shown in this document.]
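Description:
TFORF1849 is a lentiviral mammalian expression plasmid built on the pLX_TRC317 backbone. It is one member of a barcoded transcription factor ORF collection and carries human ETS1. The sequenced record is 9,043 nt, consistent with the stated backbone of about 8.3 kb plus a 779 bp insert. It is maintained in E. coli through a high-copy ColE1/pUC-type origin with ampicillin resistance (bla), and an f1 origin is also present. The depositor warns that the plasmid can recombine, as is common for LTR-containing vectors.

The viral portion has a third-generation, self-inactivating layout. An RSV promoter drives a truncated HIV-1 5' LTR, followed by the Ψ packaging signal with a partial gag region, the RRE for Rev-dependent export of the genomic RNA, a cPPT/CTS and a ΔU3 3' LTR, with an SV40 polyadenylation signal downstream. Two expression units lie between the LTRs. The first uses SV40 early promoter/origin sequences upstream of a puromycin N-acetyltransferase gene for selecting transduced cells. The second uses the strong constitutive EF-1α promoter to drive the ETS1 ORF. The annotation tool splits this ORF into a short segment matched to mouse Ets1 and a longer segment matched to human ETS1, which probably reflects sequence conservation, and the size suggests a short isoform corresponding to the transcript listed by the depositor. A WPRE after the ORF enhances transcript stability and expression.

The 24-bp barcode described in the catalogue entry is not annotated in the feature table. The short U6-like fragment between the ORF and the WPRE may be a primer-binding or barcode-flanking region, but the record does not confirm this. The construct is intended for overexpressing ETS1 in transduced cells, either alone or in pooled screens where the barcode identifies the transcription factor, as in directed differentiation studies.
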