Addgene plasmid #143326: TFORF1849
Purpose: Lentiviral vector for overexpressing transcription factor ORFs with unique 24-bp barcodes. Barcodes facilitate identification of transcription factors in pooled screens.
Depositing lab: Feng Zhang. Depositing organization: Broad Institute. Publication: A transcription factor atlas of directed differentiation. Joung J, Ma S, Tay T, Geiger-Schuller KR, Kirchgatterer PC, Verdine VK, Guo B, Arias-Garcia MA, Allen WE, Singh A, Kuksenko O, Abudayyeh OO, Gootenberg JS, Fu Z, Macrae RK, Buenrostro JD, Regev A, Zhang F. Cell. 2023 Jan 5;186(1):209-229.e26. doi: 10.1016/j.cell.2022.11.026. PubMed 36608654.
Backbone
  Vector backbone: pLX_TRC317
  Backbone manufacturer: Broad Institute Genetic Perturbation Platform
  Backbone size w/o insert (bp): 8264
  Vector type: Mammalian Expression, Lentiviral
  Selectable markers: Puromycin
Growth in bacteria
  Bacterial resistance: Ampicillin, 100 μg/mL
  Growth temperature: 37°C
  Growth strain: NEB Stable
  Copy number: High Copy
Gene/Insert
  Gene/Insert name: ETS1
  Species: H. sapiens (human)
  Insert size (bp): 779
  Entrez Gene: ETS1 (a.k.a. ETS-1, EWSR2, c-ets-1, p54)
  Promoter: EF1a
  Cloning method: Unknown
  Sequencing primers: 5′ GGGTGGAGACTGAAGTTAGGCCAG; 3′ CACATAGCGTAAAAGGAGCAACATAG
Terms and licenses: Academic/Nonprofit Terms; Industry Terms: Not Available to Industry
Depositor comments: NM_001162422,ENST00000535549 . The transcription factor ORF portion of this plasmid was synthesized by Genewiz. Please test multiple small colonies in case of plasmid recombination. To make this collection available in a timely manner, a portion of this collection was not fully sequenced by Addgene. If an Addgene verified full plasmid sequence is not available, please contact us prior to placing an order to request the full sequence.
How to cite: TFORF1849 was a gift from Feng Zhang (Addgene plasmid # 143326 ; http://n2t.net/addgene:143326 ; RRID:Addgene_143326)
