>Addgene plasmid #143326 | TFORF1849 | depositor partial sequence | sequence record 282116 | Insert
ACCGCCACCATGAAGGCGGCCGTCGATCTCAAGCCGACTCTCACCATCATCAAGACGGAAAAAGTCGATC
TGGAGCTTTTCCCCTCCCCGGGTAAACTCGGGGGCCAGGACTCTTTTGAAAGCATAGAGAGCTACGATAG
TTGTGATCGCCTCACCCAGTCCTGGAGCAGCCAGTCATCTTTCAACAGCCTGCAGCGTGTTCCCTCCTAT
GACAGCTTCGACTCAGAGGACTATCCGGCTGCCCTGCCCAACCACAAGCCCAAGGGCACCTTCAAGGACT
ATGTGCGGGACCGTGCTGACCTCAATAAGGACAAGCCTGTCATTCCTGCTGCTGCCCTAGCTGGCTACAC
AGGCAGTGGACCAATCCAGCTATGGCAGTTTCTTCTGGAATTACTCACTGATAAATCCTGTCAGTCTTTT
ATCAGCTGGACAGGAGATGGCTGGGAATTCAAACTTTCTGACCCAGATGAGGTGGCCAGGAGATGGGGAA
AGAGGAAAAACAAACCTAAGATGAATTATGAGAAACTGAGCCGTGGCCTACGCTACTATTACGACAAAAA
CATCATCCACAAGACAGCGGGGAAACGCTACGTGTACCGCTTTGTGTGTGACCTGCAGAGCCTGCTGGGG
TACACCCCTGAGGAGCTGCACGCCATGCTGGACGTCAAGCCAGATGCCGACGAGTAGTAATGAACTAGTC
CGTAACTTGAAAGTATTTCGATTTCTTGGCTTTATATATCTTGTGGAAAGGACGATGAAGGCGATTTAAC
TGACTCTGA
