>Addgene plasmid #143326 | TFORF1849 | depositor partial sequence | sequence record 282117 | Barcode
TGAAGGCGATTTAACTGACTCTGA
